Addgene plasmid #213966: AWP-029
Purpose: Expresses dPb2Cas12a under an IPTG-inducible promoter and contains a cassette for gRNA constitutive expression.
Depositing lab: Alexander Westermann. Depositing organization: Universitaetsklinikum Wuerzburg, Institut fuer Molekulare Infektionsbiologie (IMIB). Publication: CRISPR-based screening of small RNA modulators of bile susceptibility in Bacteroides thetaiotaomicron. Prezza G, Liao C, Reichardt S, Beisel CL, Westermann AJ. Proc Natl Acad Sci U S A. 2024 Feb 6;121(6):e2311323121. doi: 10.1073/pnas.2311323121. Epub 2024 Jan 31. PubMed 38294941.
Backbone
  Vector backbone: pNBU2
  Backbone size w/o insert (bp): 6814
  Total vector size (bp): 10678
  Modifications to backbone: Cassette for constitutive expression of Cas12a gRNAs. Spacers can be cloned in the SmaI site.
  Vector type: Bacterial Expression
Growth in bacteria
  Bacterial resistance: Ampicillin, 100 μg/mL
  Growth temperature: 37°C
  Growth strain: Pir1
  Growth instructions: Erythromycin resistance in Bacteroides.
  Copy number: Low Copy
Gene/Insert
  Gene/Insert name: Cas12a
  Species: Synthetic; Segatella bryantii
  Insert size (bp): 3798
  Mutation: D875A to inactivate target nuclease activity
  Entrez Gene: cas12a (a.k.a. L6471_RS03565, L6471_03570)
  Promoter: PcfxA, IPTG inducible
  Tag / fusion protein: 3XFLAG (C terminal on insert)
  Cloning method: Restriction Enzyme; 5′ cloning site AscI (not destroyed); 3′ cloning site NotI (not destroyed)
  Sequencing primers: 5′ gcttgccctcatctgttacg; 3′ caagatccttaatcatcatc
Terms and licenses: Academic/Nonprofit Terms; Industry Terms: Not Available to Industry
Depositor comments: Derived from pMM704 (Addgene #68891).
How to cite: AWP-029 was a gift from Alexander Westermann (Addgene plasmid # 213966 ; http://n2t.net/addgene:213966 ; RRID:Addgene_213966)
