[The description below was written by a language model from this plasmid's Addgene catalogue record and pLannotate feature annotations shown in this document.]
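Description:
AWP-029 is a pNBU2-based bacterial expression plasmid, about 10.7 kb and derived from pMM704, built for CRISPR interference in Bacteroides. In E. coli it is maintained through the R6K γ origin, which works only in hosts that supply the pi initiator protein (hence the Pir1 growth strain). It is kept at low copy under ampicillin selection through the β-lactamase gene. An incP oriT, with an adjacent traJ fragment, allows the plasmid to be mobilised by conjugation into a recipient. An erm-type rRNA methylase gene, annotated as ermC', provides the erythromycin resistance recorded for selection in Bacteroides. pNBU2 vectors generally establish themselves in Bacteroides by site-specific chromosomal integration rather than replication, but the automated feature table does not annotate an integrase or attachment site.

The payload is a roughly 3.8 kb Cas12a gene from Segatella bryantii (Pb2Cas12a) cloned between AscI and NotI. It carries a D875A substitution that abolishes target nuclease activity, giving a "dead" protein that should still bind DNA under guide RNA direction, and it has a C-terminal 3xFLAG tag for detection. Expression is driven by an IPTG-inducible PcfxA promoter. Two lac operator fragments lie just upstream of the unannotated Cas12a region, and a plasmid-borne lacI supplies the repressor, so the promoter is held off until IPTG is added. A separate cassette expresses Cas12a guide RNAs constitutively, with spacers inserted at a SmaI site, although neither this cassette nor the Cas12a coding sequence itself is annotated in the feature table. The associated work used the system for CRISPR-based screening of small RNAs that modulate bile susceptibility in Bacteroides thetaiotaomicron.
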