Features (pLannotate 1.2.2; 9 found; start..end, strand, type, name):
    213..1295    +  CDS            lacI: lac repressor; lacI; The lac repressor binds to the lac operator to inhibit transcription in E. coli. This inhibition can be relieved by adding lactose or isopropyl-β-D-thiogalactopyranoside (IPTG).
   3236..3964    -  CDS            ermC': ERM_BACIU - Experimental evidence at protein level: Swiss-Prot protein existence level 1. This protein produces a dimethylation of the adenine residue at position 2085 in 23S rRNA, resulting in reduced affinity between ribosomes and macrolide-lincosamide-streptogramin B antibiotics. From Bacillus subtilis.
   4452..5312    +  CDS            AmpR: β-lactamase; bla; confers resistance to ampicillin, carbenicillin, and related antibiotics
   5365..5410    -  CDS            traJ (fragment): oriT-recognizing protein; traJ
   5443..5552    -  oriT           oriT: incP origin of transfer
   5723..6111    +  rep_origin     R6K γ ori: γ replication origin from E. coli plasmid R6K; requires the R6K initiator protein pi for replication
   6182..6203    +  protein_bind   lac operator (fragment): The lac repressor binds to the lac operator to inhibit transcription in E. coli. This inhibition can be relieved by adding lactose or isopropyl-β-D-thiogalactopyranoside (IPTG). lac repressor encoded by lacI
   6216..6236    +  protein_bind   lac operator (fragment): The lac repressor binds to the lac operator to inhibit transcription in E. coli. This inhibition can be relieved by adding lactose or isopropyl-β-D-thiogalactopyranoside (IPTG). lac repressor encoded by lacI
  10085..10150   +  CDS            3xFLAG: three tandem FLAG® epitope tags, followed by an enterokinase cleavage site
>Addgene plasmid #213966 | AWP-029 | addgene full sequence | sequence record 429164 | Addgene NGS Result
ACTCAGGAATAAATTATAAATTAAGGTAAGAAGATTGTAGGATAAGCTAATGAAATAGAAAAAGGATGCC
GTCACACAACTTGTCGGCATTCTTTTTTGTTTTATTAGTTGAAAATATAGTGAAAAAGTTGCCTAAATAT
GTATGTTAACAAATTATTTGTCGTAACTTTGCACTCCAAATCTGTTTTTAACATATGGCACTAGTGGTGA
ATGTGAAACCAGTAACGTTATACGATGTCGCAGAGTATGCCGGTGTCTCTTATCAGACCGTTTCCCGCGT
GGTGAACCAGGCCAGCCACGTTTCTGCGAAAACGCGGGAAAAAGTGGAAGCGGCGATGGCGGAGCTGAAT
TACATTCCCAACCGCGTGGCACAACAACTGGCGGGCAAACAGTCGTTGCTGATTGGCGTTGCCACCTCCA
GTCTGGCCCTGCACGCGCCGTCGCAAATTGTCGCGGCGATTAAATCTCGCGCCGATCAACTGGGTGCCAG
CGTGGTGGTGTCGATGGTAGAACGAAGCGGCGTCGAAGCCTGTAAAGCGGCGGTGCACAATCTTCTCGCG
CAACGCGTCAGTGGGCTGATCATTAACTATCCGCTGGATGACCAGGATGCCATTGCTGTGGAAGCTGCCT
GCACTAATGTTCCGGCGTTATTTCTTGATGTCTCTGACCAGACACCCATCAACAGTATTATTTTCTCCCA
TGAGGACGGTACGCGACTGGGCGTGGAGCATCTGGTCGCATTGGGTCACCAGCAAATCGCGCTGTTAGCG
GGCCCATTAAGTTCTGTCTCGGCGCGTCTGCGTCTGGCTGGCTGGCATAAATATCTCACTCGCAATCAAA
TTCAGCCGATAGCGGAACGGGAAGGCGACTGGAGTGCCATGTCCGGTTTTCAACAAACCATGCAAATGCT
GAATGAGGGCATCGTTCCCACTGCGATGCTGGTTGCCAACGATCAGATGGCGCTGGGCGCAATGCGCGCC
ATTACCGAGTCCGGGCTGCGCGTTGGTGCGGATATCTCGGTAGTGGGATACGACGATACCGAGGACAGCT
CATGTTATATCCCGCCGTTAACCACCATCAAACAGGATTTTCGCCTGCTGGGGCAAACCAGCGTGGACCG
CTTGCTGCAACTCTCTCAGGGCCAGGCGGTGAAGGGCAATCAGCTGTTGCCCGTCTCACTGGTGAAAAGA
AAAACCACCCTGGCGCCCAATACGCAAACCGCCTCTCCCCGCGCGTTGGCCGATTCATTAATGCAGCTGG
CACGACAGGTTTCCCGACTGGAAAGCGGGCAGTGAGCTTTCCTCGGTACCAAATTCCAGAAAAGAGGCCT
CCCGAAAGGGGGGCCTTTTTTCGTTTTGGTCCTACTTGTGCCTGTTCTATTTCCGAACCGACCGCTTGTA
TGAATGCATCAAAATTCGTTTTCTCTACGTTGGATTCCTTGTTGCTCATATTGTGATGATAATTTCTACA
AATATAGTCATTGGTAACTATCTATGAAACTGTTTGATACTTTTATAGTTGATTAAACTTGTTCATGGCA
TTTGCCTTAATATCATCCGCTATGTCAATGTAGGGTTTCATAGCTTTGTAGTCGCTGTGTCCCGTCCATT
TCATGACCACCTGTGCCGGGATTCCGAGAGCCAGCGCATTGCAGATGAATGTCCTTTTTCCTGCATGGGT
ACTGAGCAAAGCGTATTTGGGTGTGACTTCATCAATACGTTCATTTCCCTTGTAGTAGGTTTCCCGTACA
GGCTCGTTGATTTCTGCCAGTTCGCCCAGCTCTTTCAGGTAATCGTTCATCTTCTGGTTGCTGATGACGG
GCAGAGCCATGTAATTCTCGAAATGGATGTCCTTGTATTTGTCCAGTATGGCTTTGCTGTATTTGTTCAG
TTCAATCGTCAGGCTGTCGGCAGTCTTGACTGTGGTTATTTCGATGTGGTCGGACTTCACATCGCTTCTT
TTCAGATTGCGAACATCCGAATACCGCAAACTCGTAAAGCAGCAGAACAGGAAAACATCACGCACACGTT
CCAGGTATTGCTTATCCTTGGGTATCTGGTAGTCTTTCAGCTTGTTCAGTTCATCCCAAGTCAGGAAGAT
TACTTTTTTCGAGGTGGTTTTCAGTTTCGGTTTGAACGTATCGTATGCAATGTTCTGATGATGTCCTTTC
TTGAAGCTCCAGCGCAGGAACCATTTGAGGAATCCCATTTGCTTGCCGATGGTGCTGTTTCTCATATCCT
TGGTGTCACGCAGGAAGTTGACGTATTCGTTCAATCCAAACTCGTTGAAATAGTTGAACGTTGCATCCTC
CTTGAACTCTTTGAGGTGGTTCCTCACTGCTGCAAATTTTTCATAGGTGGATGCCGTCCAGTTATTCTGG
TTACCGCACTCTTTTACAAACTCATCGAACACCTCCCAAAAGCTGACAGGGGCTTCTTCCGGCTGTTCTT
CACTGGTGTCTTTCATTCTCATGTTGAAAGCTTCCTTCAACTGTTGGGTCGTTGGCATGACCTCCTGCAC
CTCAAATTCCTTGAAAATATTCTGGATTTCGGCATAGTATTTCAGCAAGTCCGTATTGATTTCGGCTGCA
CTTTGCTTTAGCTTGTTGGTACATCCGTTCTTTACCCGCTGCTTATCTACATCCCATTTGGCTACGTCAA
TCCGGTAGCCCGTTGTAAACTCGATACGTTGGCTGGCAAAGATGACACGCATACGGATGGGTACGTTCTC
TACGATTGGCACACCGTTCTTTTTCCGGCTCTCCAATGCAAAAATGATGTTGCGCTTGATATTCATAATT
GGGTGCGTTTGAAATTCTACACCCAAATATACACCCAATTATTGAGATAGCAAAAGACATTTAGAAACAT
TTACTTTTACTCTATATTGTAATTTACACTTGATTATCAGTCGTTTGCAGTTTTATGATATTCTGTGAAA
GTATAAGTTCGAGAGCCTGTCTCTCCGCAAAAAACGCTGAAAATCAGCAGATTGCAAAACAAACACCCTG
TTTTACACCCAAGAATGTAAAGTCGGGTGTTTTTGTTTTATTTAAGATAATACAACCACTACATAATAAA
AGAGTAGCGATATTAAAAGAATCCGATGAGAAAAGACAAATATTTATCTATCCATTCAGTTTGATTTCTC
AGGACTTTACATCGTCCTGAAAGTATTTGTTGGTACCGAGGACGCGTAAACATTTACAGTTGCATGTGGC
CTATTGTTTTTAGCCGTTAAATATTTTATAACTATTAAATAGCGATACAAATTGTTCGAAACTAATATTG
TTTATATCATATATTCTCGCATGTTTTAAAGCTTTATTAAATTGATTTTTTGTAAACAGTTTTTCGTACT
CTTTGTTAACCCATTTCATTACAAAAGTTTCATATTTTTTTCTCTCTTTAAATGCCATTTTTGCTGGCTT
TCTTTTTAATACAATTAATGTGCTATCCACTTTAGGTTTTGGATGGAAATAATACCTAGGAATTTTTGCT
AATATAGAAATATCTACCTCTGCCATTAACAGCAATGCTAGTGATCTGTTTGTATCTAATAACATTTTAG
CAAAACCATATTCCACTATTAAATAACTTATTGTGGCTGAACTTTCAAAAACAATTTTTCGAATTATATT
TGTGCTTATGTTGTAAGGTATGCTGCCAAATATTTTATATGGATTGTGGCTAGGAAATGTAAATTTCAGT
ATATCATCATTTACTATTTGATAGTTAGGATAATTTAAGAGCTTATTACGAGTTACCTCACATAATTTAG
AATCAATTTCTATCGCCGTTACAAAATTACATCTCTTTACCAATCCAGCAGTAAAATGACCTTTCCCTGC
ACCTATTTCAAAGATGTTATCTTTTTCATCTAAACTTATGCAATTCATTATTTTTTCTATGTGATATTTT
GAAGTAATAAAATTTTGACTATCTTTTATATTTACTTTGTTCATTATAACCTCTCCTTAATTTATTGCAT
CTCTTTTCGAATATTTATGTTTTTTGAGAAAAGAACGTACTCATGGTTCATCCCGATATGCGTATCGGTC
TGTATATCAGCAACTTTCTATGTGTTTCAACTACAATAGTCATCTATTCTCATCTTTCTGAGTCCACCCC
CTGCAAAGCCCCTCTTTACGACATAAAAATTCGGTCGGAAAAGGTATGCAAAAGATGTTTCTCTCTTTAA
GAGAAACTCTTCGGGATGCAAAAATATGAAAATAACTCCAATTCACCAAATTATATAGCGACTTTTTTAC
AAAATGCTAAAATTTGTTGATTTCCGTCAAGCAATTGTTGAGCAAAAATGTCTTTTACGATAAAATGATA
CCTCAATATCAACTGTTTAGCAAAACGATATTTCTCTTAAAGAGAGAAACACCTTTTTGTTCACCAATCC
CCGACTTTTAATCCCGCGGCCATGATTGAAAAAGGAAGAGTATGAGTATTCAACATTTCCGTGTCGCCCT
TATTCCCTTTTTTGCGGCATTTTGCCTTCCTGTTTTTGCTCACCCAGAAACGCTGGTGAAAGTAAAAGAT
GCTGAAGATCAGTTGGGTGCACGAGTGGGTTACATCGAACTGGATCTCAACAGCGGTAAGATCCTTGAGA
GTTTTCGCCCCGAAGAACGTTTTCCAATGATGAGCACTTTTAAAGTTCTGCTATGTGGCGCGGTATTATC
CCGTATTGACGCCGGGCAAGAGCAACTCGGTCGCCGCATACACTATTCTCAGAATGACTTGGTTGAGTAC
TCACCAGTCACAGAAAAGCATCTTACGGATGGCATGACAGTAAGAGAATTATGCAGTGCTGCCATAACCA
TGAGTGATAACACTGCGGCCAACTTACTTCTGACAACGATCGGAGGACCGAAGGAGCTAACCGCTTTTTT
GCACAACATGGGGGATCATGTAACTAGCCTTGATCGTTGGGAACCGGAGCTGAATGAAGCCATACCAAAC
GACGAGCGTGACACCACGATGCCTGTAGCAATGGCAACAACGTTGCGCAAACTATTAACTGGCGAACTAC
TTACTCTAGCTTCCCGGCAACAATTAATAGACTGGATGGAGGCGGATAAAGTTGCAGGACCACTTCTGCG
CTCGGCCCTTCCGGCTGGCTGGTTTATTGCTGATAAATCTGGAGCCGGTGAGCGTGGGTCTCGCGGTATC
ATTGCAGCACTGGGGCCAGATGGTAAGCCCTCCCGTATCGTAGTTATCTACACGACGGGGAGTCAGGCAA
CTATGGATGAACGAAATAGACAGATCGCTGAGATAGGTGCCTCACTGATTAAGCATTGGTAACTGTCAGA
CCAAGTTTACTCATAACGCGTCAATTCGAGGGGGATCAATTCCGTGATAGGTGGGCTGCCCTTCCTGGTT
GGCTTGGTTTCATCAGCCATCCGCTTGCCCTCATCTGTTACGCCGGCGGTAGCCGGCCAGCCTCGCAGAG
CAGGATTCCCGTTGAGCACCGCCAGGTGCGAATAAGGGACAGTGAAGAAGGAACACCCGCTCGCGGGTGG
GCCTACTTCACCTATCCTGCCCGGCTGACGCCGTTGGATACACCAAGGAAAGTCTACACGAACCCTTTGG
CAAAATCCTGTATATCGTGCGAAAAAGGATGGATATACCGAAAAAATCGCTATAATGACCCCGAAGCAGG
GTTATGCAGCGGAAAACGGAATTGATCCGGCCACGATGCGTCCGGCGTAGAGGATCTGAAGATCAGCAGT
TCAACCTGTTGATAGTACGTACTAAGCTCTCATGTTTCACGTACTAAGCTCTCATGTTTAACGTACTAAG
CTCTCATGTTTAACGAACTAAACCCTCATGGCTAACGTACTAAGCTCTCATGGCTAACGTACTAAGCTCT
CATGTTTCACGTACTAAGCTCTCATGTTTGAACAATAAAATTAATATAAATCAGCAACTTAAATAGCCTC
TAAGGTTTTAAGTTTTATAAGAAAAAAAAGAATATATAAGGCTTTTAAAGCTTTTAAGGTTTAACGGTTG
TGGACAACAAGCCAGGGATGTAACGCACTGAGAAGCCCTTAGAGCCTCTCAAAGCAATTTTGAGTGACAC
AGGAACACTTAACGGCTGACATGGGAATTCCCCTCCACCGCGGTGGTACAAAGAAAATTCGACAAACTGT
TATTTTTCTATCTATTTATTTGAATTGTGAGCGGATAACAATTACCTTTGTCGGCAATTGTGAGCGGATA
ACAATTAAATAAAGATATTCTCGTCAAACAAATATAAATAATATAAACGGCGCGCCATGGCCCCAAAGAA
GAAACGGAAGGTTATGCAAATAAACAACCTCAAGATCATATATATGAAGTTCACAGATTTCACCGGCCTG
TATAGCTTGTCCAAGACTCTCAGGTTCGAGTTGAAGCCGATCGGGAAGACACTCGAAAACATAAAAAAGG
CGGGACTTTTGGAGCAAGATCAGCATAGGGCGGACTCCTACAAGAAGGTGAAGAAAATCATTGATGAATA
TCACAAGGCTTTTATAGAAAAGTCGCTTTCTAATTTCGAACTCAAATACCAATCGGAAGACAAGCTCGAC
TCGTTGGAAGAATATCTGATGTACTACTCGATGAAGAGAATTGAAAAGACCGAAAAAGATAAGTTCGCCA
AAATCCAGGACAACCTCAGAAAACAGATCGCGGACCACCTTAAAGGCGATGAGTCTTACAAAACAATATT
TTCCAAGGATTTGATCAGGAAGAATTTGCCGGACTTCGTCAAGAGCGACGAGGAACGGACTTTGATTAAG
GAGTTTAAGGACTTCACCACGTACTTTAAAGGGTTCTACGAAAATAGAGAGAATATGTACAGCGCGGAGG
ATAAAAGCACCGCCATCTCCCATAGAATCATCCACGAGAATCTCCCTAAGTTTGTGGATAACATAAACGC
GTTCTCCAAAATAATCCTCATCCCAGAGCTGCGGGAGAAGCTCAATCAGATATACCAGGACTTCGAAGAG
TACCTGAACGTGGAGTCAATTGATGAAATATTCCATCTTGACTACTTCAGCATGGTTATGACACAAAAGC
AGATCGAAGTCTATAACGCCATTATTGGCGGGAAGTCTACCAACGACAAGAAGATACAGGGGCTTAATGA
GTATATTAATCTGTATAACCAAAAGCACAAAGATTGCAAGTTGCCAAAGCTGAAACTGTTGTTCAAGCAG
ATTCTTAGCGACCGGATAGCGATCTCTTGGCTCCCGGATAACTTCAAGGATGATCAGGAGGCGCTTGACT
CAATAGATACATGCTACAAGAATCTCCTGAATGACGGGAACGTGCTTGGGGAAGGAAATCTGAAGCTGCT
GCTCGAGAACATAGATACATACAATCTGAAGGGAATTTTTATTAGAAATGATCTCCAACTGACAGATATT
TCACAGAAGATGTACGCTTCTTGGAATGTCATTCAAGATGCAGTTATTCTTGATTTGAAAAAGCAGGTTT
CCCGCAAGAAGAAGGAGAGCGCGGAAGATTACAACGATAGACTGAAGAAGCTCTATACGAGCCAGGAGAG
CTTTTCGATACAGTACCTCAACGACTGCTTGAGGGCGTACGGGAAAACAGAAAACATTCAAGATTACTTT
GCGAAACTGGGGGCGGTCAACAACGAGCACGAGCAGACGATCAACTTGTTTGCACAAGTTAGGAACGCCT
ATACTTCCGTTCAAGCCATCCTCACAACACCGTACCCTGAGAATGCCAACTTGGCTCAGGACAAAGAGAC
CGTCGCACTTATCAAGAACCTCCTTGATTCACTGAAGCGCCTTCAAAGGTTTATCAAACCTCTCCTCGGC
AAGGGCGATGAGAGCGACAAGGACGAGCGCTTCTACGGAGACTTCACTCCCCTTTGGGAGACGCTCAACC
AAATAACCCCATTGTATAATATGGTGAGAAACTACATGACAAGGAAACCTTATTCGCAGGAGAAAATAAA
GCTCAATTTTGAAAACTCTACCTTGCTTGGGGGATGGGATCTGAACAAAGAGCACGATAATACTGCAATC
ATACTTCGCAAGAATGGTCTTTACTACCTGGCTATCATGAAAAAAAGCGCCAACAAGATCTTCGATAAGG
ACAAATTGGACAACTCTGGCGACTGTTACGAAAAAATGGTGTATAAACTGCTCCCAGGCGCCAACAAAAT
GCTTCCCAAGGTTTTCTTTTCCAAGTCGCGCATCGACGAGTTCAAACCTTCTGAGAACATAATCGAGAAC
TACAAGAAGGGAACTCACAAAAAAGGGGCCAACTTCAATCTCGCAGATTGCCACAACTTGATCGATTTCT
TTAAATCCTCTATATCGAAGCATGAAGACTGGTCCAAGTTCAACTTTCATTTCAGCGACACCTCATCTTA
TGAGGACCTTTCAGACTTCTACAGAGAGGTGGAGCAACAAGGGTACTCAATCTCATTTTGCGATGTCAGC
GTGGAGTACATTAACAAGATGGTTGAGAAGGGGGACCTTTACCTCTTCCAAATCTACAATAAGGATTTCT
CGGAATTCAGCAAGGGCACGCCTAATATGCACACGCTCTATTGGAACAGCCTCTTCTCGAAAGAGAACCT
GAATAATATAATATACAAACTCAATGGCCAAGCTGAGATTTTCTTCAGGAAGAAGTCACTCAATTACAAG
CGGCCGACACACCCGGCGCATCAAGCTATTAAGAACAAGAACAAGTGTAATGAGAAAAAAGAATCCATCT
TCGATTATGACCTCGTCAAGGATAAGCGCTACACCGTTGATAAATTTCAGTTTCACGTTCCAATTACCAT
GAACTTTAAGTCTACAGGAAATACCAATATAAACCAACAGGTCATTGACTATCTTCGCACGGAGGACGAT
ACGCACATCATCGGAATCGCTCGGGGGGAGCGGCACCTGCTTTATTTGGTGGTTATCGACTCCCATGGGA
AAATCGTGGAACAGTTCACCCTCAATGAGATTGTGAACGAGTACGGCGGAAACATTTATAGAACGAATTA
CCACGACTTGCTGGACACGAGAGAGCAAAACAGGGAGAAAGCGAGGGAGTCATGGCAGACAATCGAGAAC
ATAAAAGAATTGAAAGAGGGCTATATCTCTCAAGTGATTCATAAAATAACGGATCTCATGCAAAAGTACC
ATGCAGTCGTCGTGCTCGAGGATCTCAACATGGGATTCATGAGGGGAAGGCAGAAGGTGGAGAAGCAGGT
CTATCAAAAATTTGAAGAAATGCTGATCAATAAACTTAATTATCTGGTCAACAAAAAGGCTGATCAGAAT
AGCGCTGGAGGGCTGTTGCACGCCTACCAGCTGACATCAAAGTTCGAGTCCTTCCAGAAACTTGGCAAGC
AGTCTGGTTTTCTTTTTTACATTCCAGCCTGGAATACCTCCAAAATTGATCCTGTCACCGGATTTGTGAA
CTTGTTTGACACCAGGTACGAGAGCATAGACAAGGCGAAGGCATTCTTTGGAAAGTTCGATTCCATAAGG
TATAATGCGGACAAAGACTGGTTCGAGTTTGCGTTCGACTATAACAACTTCACAACTAAAGCAGAGGGGA
CTAGAACAAATTGGACGATCTGTACATACGGTTCAAGGATCAGGACCTTCAGGAATCAAGCGAAGAATTC
TCAATGGGACAACGAGGAGATCGATCTGACAAAAGCCTACAAGGCTTTTTTCGCCAAACATGGAATCAAT
ATCTATGATAATATCAAGGAGGCCATAGCCATGGAAACTGAGAAAAGCTTCTTTGAGGACCTGCTTCATC
TGCTTAAATTGACTCTGCAGATGCGGAACTCCATTACCGGCACAACCACTGATTATCTCATTTCGCCAGT
CCATGACTCTAAAGGAAACTTCTACGATAGCAGGATCTGTGATAATAGCCTTCCTGCCAACGCGGACGCG
AACGGCGCGTATAATATTGCCCGCAAAGGATTGATGCTCATACAGCAAATCAAGGATTCGACGAGCTCGA
ACCGCTTTAAGTTCTCACCTATTACGAATAAAGATTGGCTCATTTTTGCACAAGAGAAGCCGTACTTGAA
TGACGACTACAAAGACCATGACGGTGATTATAAAGATCATGACATCGATTACAAGGATGACGATGACAAG
TAAGCGGCCGCATTAATGCGGCTGCAATTTTTTTGGGCGGGGCCGCCCAAAAAAATCCTAGCACCCTGCA
GCAGTACTGCTTGACCATAAGAACAAAAAAACTTCCCTTAAGGATAAAGTTTGGAAGATAAAGCTAAAAG
TTCTTATCTTTGCAGTAATTTCTACTGTTGTAGATCCCGGGCCGGCTTATCGGTCAGTTTCACCTGATTT
ACGTAAAAACCCGCTTCGGCGGGTTTTTGCTTTTGGAGGGGCAGAAAGATGAATGACTGTCCACGACGCT
ATACCCAAAAGAAATCTAGATGATGATTAAGGATCTTGCGTACAATTTGACGATCGTTTCACGCTAAGAT
GCTGGCTAATTGCCTATCTTCCAGTGATGGAACAGCATTTGTGCATTGGCTGCAACAATAGCCTTGATCT
GGAAGAAGCAATGAAAGCTGCTGTTAAGTCTCCGAATCAGGTATTGTTCCTGACAGGTGTATTCCCATCC
GGTAAACGCGGATACTTTGCAGTTGATCTG
